>Addgene plasmid #130236 | pRDAX-EMMI-034 EB3(D-G)//Esp3I | addgene full sequence | sequence record 271316 | Addgene NGS Result
CGTCTCGGGACGCCACCATGGCCGTGAACGTGTACTCAACCAGCGTAACAAGCGAGAATCTGTCAAGGCA
CGACATGTTGGCTTGGGTGAACGATTCCCTTCATCTGAACTACACCAAAATCGAACAGCTGTGCTCTGGA
GCTGCCTATTGCCAGTTTATGGACATGCTCTTTCCCGGATGTGTGCACCTTCGGAAAGTCAAATTCCAGG
CAAAACTGGAACATGAGTATATCCACAACTTTAAGGTTCTGCAAGCAGCTTTTAAGAAGATGGGCGTGGA
CAAGATCATCCCGGTGGAAAAGCTCGTGAAAGGGAAGTTTCAGGACAATTTCGAGTTCATTCAGTGGTTC
AAGAAGTTCTTTGACGCCAACTATGATGGGAAAGATTACAATCCACTGCTTGCCAGACAGGGACAGGATG
TCGCACCGCCACCCAATCCTGGCGACCAGATCTTCAACAAGAGCAAGAAACTGATTGGGACAGCGGTTCC
ACAACGTACTTCCCCTACTGGCCCCAAGAACATGCAGACGTCTGGCAGACTGAGCAATGTTGCTCCACCC
TGTATACTCCGCAAGAATCCACCTAGTGCTCGAAATGGCGGTCATGAGACAGATGCCCAGATACTGGAGC
TCAACCAACAGCTGGTAGACCTGAAACTGACCGTCGACGGATTGGAGAAAGAGAGGGACTTCTACTTCTC
CAAGTTGCGGGATATAGAGCTCATTTGCCAGGAACACGAGAGCGAAAACTCTCCCGTCATCAGTGGTATC
ATCGGTATTCTGTATGCCACTGAAGAAGGGTTTGCACCTCCTGAAGATGACGAAATTGAGGAGCACCAAC
AGGAGGATCAAGACGAGTACCTGGATGGCGGGTCAGGCGGCAGCCGAGACGACCTGCTAGCGCTCGCTTG
GATCCGAATTCAAACCTGAAATTGTTATCCGCTCACAATTCCACACAACATACGAGCCGGAAGCATAAAG
TGTAAAGCCTGGGGTGCCTAATGAGTGAGCTAACTCACATTAATTGCGTTGCGCTCACTGCCCGCTTTCC
AGTCGGGAAACCTGTCGTGCCAGCTGCATTAATGAATCGGCCAACGCGCGGGGAGAGGCGGTTTGCGTAT
TGGGCGCTCTTCCGCTTCCTCGCTCACTGACTCGCTGCGCTCGGTCGTTCGGCTGCGGCGAGCGGTATCA
GCTCACTCAAAGGCGGTAATACGGTTATCCACAGAATCAGGGGATAACGCAGGAAAGAACATGTGAGCAA
AAGGCCAGCAAAAGGCCAGGAACCGTAAAAAGGCCGCGTTGCTGGCGTTTTTCCATAGGCTCCGCCCCCC
TGACGAGCATCACAAAAATCGACGCTCAAGTCAGAGGTGGCGAAACCCGACAGGACTATAAAGATACCAG
GCGTTTCCCCCTGGAAGCTCCCTCGTGCGCTCTCCTGTTCCGACCCTGCCGCTTACCGGATACCTGTCCG
CCTTTCTCCCTTCGGGAAGCGTGGCGCTTTCTCATAGCTCACGCTGTAGGTATCTCAGTTCGGTGTAGGT
CGTTCGCTCCAAGCTGGGCTGTGTGCACGAACCCCCCGTTCAGCCCGACCGCTGCGCCTTATCCGGTAAC
TATCGTCTTGAGTCCAACCCGGTAAGACACGACTTATCGCCACTGGCAGCAGCCACTGGTAACAGGATTA
GCAGAGCGAGGTATGTAGGCGGTGCTACAGAGTTCTTGAAGTGGTGGCCTAACTACGGCTACACTAGAAG
AACAGTATTTGGTATCTGCGCTCTGCTGAAGCCAGTTACCTTCGGAAAAAGAGTTGGTAGCTCTTGATCC
GGCAAACAAACCACCGCTGGTAGCGGTGGTTTTTTTGTTTGCAAGCAGCAGATTACGCGCAGAAAAAAAG
GATCTCAAGAAGATCCTTTGATCTTTTCTACGGGGTCTGACGCTCAGTGGAACGAAAACTCACGTTAAGG
GATTTTGGTCATGAGATTATCAAAAAGGATCTTCACCTAGATCCTTTTAAATTAAAAATGAAGTTTTAAA
TCAATCTAAAGTATATATGAGTAAACTTGGTCTGACAGCCGGAATTGCCAGCTGGGGCGCCCTCTGGTAA
GGTTGGGAAGCCCTGCAAAGTAAACTGGATGGCTTTCTTGCCGCCAAGGATCTGATGGCGCAGGGGATCA
AGATCTGATCAAGAGACAGGATGAGGATCGTTTCGCATGATTGAACAAGATGGATTGCACGCAGGTTCTC
CGGCCGCTTGGGTGGAGAGGCTATTCGGCTATGACTGGGCACAACAGACAATCGGCTGCTCTGATGCCGC
CGTGTTCCGGCTGTCAGCGCAGGGGCGCCCGGTTCTTTTTGTCAAGACCGACCTGTCCGGTGCCCTGAAT
GAACTGCAGGACGAGGCAGCGCGGCTATCGTGGCTGGCCACGACGGGCGTTCCTTGCGCAGCTGTGCTCG
ACGTTGTCACTGAAGCGGGAAGGGACTGGCTGCTATTGGGCGAAGTGCCGGGGCAGGATCTCCTGTCATC
CCACCTTGCTCCTGCCGAGAAAGTATCCATCATGGCTGATGCAATGCGGCGGCTGCATACGCTTGATCCG
GCTACCTGCCCATTCGACCACCAAGCGAAACATCGCATCGAGCGAGCACGTACTCGGATGGAAGCCGGTC
TTGTCGATCAGGATGATCTGGACGAAGAGCATCAGGGGCTCGCGCCAGCCGAACTGTTCGCCAGGCTCAA
GGCGCGCATGCCCGACGGCGAGGATCTCGTCGTGACCCATGGCGATGCCTGCTTGCCGAATATCATGGTG
GAAAATGGCCGCTTTTCTGGATTCATCGACTGTGGCCGGCTGGGTGTGGCGGACCGCTATCAGGACATAG
CGTTGGCTACCCGTGATATTGCTGAAGAGCTTGGCGGCGAATGGGCTGACCGCTTCCTCGTGCTTTACGG
TATCGCCGCTCCCGATTCGCAGCGCATCGCCTTCTATCGCCTTCTTGACGAGTTCTTCTGATCCGCGCAC
ATTTCCCCGAAAAGTGCCACCTGACGTCTAAGAAACCATTATTATCATGACATTAACCTATAAAAATAGG
CGTATCACGAGGCCCTTTCGTCTCGCGCGTTTCGGTGATGACGGTGAAAACCTCTGACACATGCAGCTCC
CGGAGACGGTCACAGCTTGTCTGTAAGCGGATGCCGGGAGCAGACAAGCCCGTCAGGGCGCGTCAGCGGG
TGTTGGCGGGTGTCGGGGCTGGCTTAACTATGCGGCATCAGAGCAGATTGTACTGAGAGAAACCCAATTG
GGTACCGAGCTCCCTGCAGGAAGC
Features (pLannotate 1.2.2; 10 found; start..end, strand, type, name):
     18..860     +  CDS            MAPRE3: MARE3_HUMAN - Experimental evidence at protein level: Swiss-Prot protein existence level 1. Plus-end tracking protein (+TIP) that binds to the plus-end of microtubules and regulates the dynamics of the microtubule cytoskeleton. Promotes microtubule growth. May be involved in spindle function by stabilizing microtubules and anchoring them at centrosomes. Also acts as a regulator of minus-end microtubule organization: interacts with the complex formed by AKAP9 and PDE4DIP, leading to recruit CAMSAP2 to the Golgi apparatus, thereby tethering non- centrosomal minus-end microtubules to the Golgi, a
    932..948     -  protein_bind   lac operator: The lac repressor binds to the lac operator to inhibit transcription in E. coli. This inhibition can be relieved by adding lactose or isopropyl-β-D-thiogalactopyranoside (IPTG). lac repressor encoded by lacI
    956..986     -  promoter       lac promoter: promoter for the E. coli lac operon
   1001..1022    -  protein_bind   CAP binding site: CAP binding activates transcription in the presence of cAMP. E. coli catabolite activator protein
   1035..1127    -  CDS            lacI (fragment): lac repressor; lacI; The lac repressor binds to the lac operator to inhibit transcription in E. coli. This inhibition can be relieved by adding lactose or isopropyl-β-D-thiogalactopyranoside (IPTG).
   1310..1898    -  rep_origin     ori: high-copy-number ColE1/pMB1/pBR322/pUC origin of replication
   2071..2175    +  CDS            tnpA (fragment): TN5P_ECOLX - Also known as tnp. Experimental evidence at protein level: Swiss-Prot protein existence level 1. Mediates transposition of transposon Tn5 by a 'cut and paste' mechanism. First, the monomeric transposase binds the 19 bp inverted DNA repeats flanking the transposon. Then, dimerization of the DNA- bound transposase creates a synaptic DNA complex. After nicking of the first DNA strand, excision of the transposon proceeds through a series of intermediates. The transposase then mediates the insertion of the transposon at a new site by strand transfer. The activity of the wild- type tran
   2207..2998    +  CDS            neo: KKA2_KLEPN - Also known as kan, nptII. Experimental evidence at protein level: Swiss-Prot protein existence level 1. Resistance to kanamycin, neomycin, paromomycin, ribostamycin, butirosin and gentamicin B. From Klebsiella pneumoniae.
   3102..3137    +  CDS            rop (fragment): Rop protein, which maintains plasmids at low copy number; rop
   3239..3279    +  misc_feature   bom (fragment): basis of mobility region from pBR322
