[The description below was written by a language model from this plasmid's Addgene catalogue record and pLannotate feature annotations shown in this document.]
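Description:
pRDAX-EMMI-034 EB3(D-G)//Esp3I is a small (about 3.3 kb) synthetic-biology part plasmid deposited as an extension to the EMMA modular assembly kit. It is built on a custom backbone and is maintained in E. coli through a high-copy ColE1/pUC-type origin of replication, with selection by kanamycin conferred by the neo/nptII aminoglycoside phosphotransferase gene. The remaining annotated backbone elements are short remnants rather than functional units: fragments of lacI, Tn5 transposase, rop and the pBR322 bom region, together with a CAP binding site, lac promoter and lac operator lying just downstream of the insert and oriented toward it on the opposite strand, probably a leftover of a lac-based cloning region.

The payload is the coding sequence of EB3 (MAPRE3), a microtubule plus-end tracking protein that binds growing microtubule ends and promotes microtubule growth. The catalogue entry lists the insert as mouse. The automated annotation matched it to the human protein, which likely reflects the reference database and close homology rather than a true discrepancy. No eukaryotic promoter, polyadenylation signal, tag or reporter is annotated, consistent with a promoterless part that is meant to be combined with other modules rather than expressed directly. The name suggests that the EB3 part spans positions D to G of the assembly scheme and is released by the type IIS enzyme Esp3I for Golden Gate-style assembly, but the record does not describe the flanking sites or overhangs, and the cloning sites are listed as unknown. Its expected use is as a building block for mammalian expression constructs, for example EB3 fusions that mark growing microtubule ends, although the record states no purpose beyond extending the kit.
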