Addgene plasmid #130236: pRDAX-EMMI-034 EB3(D-G)//Esp3I
Purpose: EMMA Kit # 1000000119 extension
Depositing lab: Gary Lewin. Depositing organization: Max-Delbrueck-Centrum fuer Molekulare Medizin (MDC).
Backbone
  Vector backbone: custom built
  Vector type: Synthetic Biology
Growth in bacteria
  Bacterial resistance: Kanamycin, 50 μg/mL
  Growth temperature: 37°C
  Growth strain: DH5alpha
  Copy number: High Copy
Gene/Insert
  Gene/Insert name: EB3
  Species: M. musculus (mouse)
  Cloning method: Restriction Enzyme; 5′ cloning site unknown (unknown if destroyed); 3′ cloning site unknown (unknown if destroyed)
Terms and licenses: Academic/Nonprofit Terms; Industry Terms: Not Available to Industry
How to cite: pRDAX-EMMI-034 EB3(D-G)//Esp3I was a gift from Gary Lewin (Addgene plasmid # 130236 ; http://n2t.net/addgene:130236 ; RRID:Addgene_130236)
